>Addgene plasmid #103596 | LSB-hsa-miR-513c-5p | depositor full sequence | sequence record 196240 | Full Sequence
AATTGAGGGGATAACGCAGGAAAGAACATGTGAGCAAAAGGCCAGCAAAAGGCCAGGAACCGTAAAAAGG
CCGCGTTGCTGGCGTTTTTCCATAGGCTCCGCCCCCCTGACGAGCATCACAAAAATCGACGCTCAAGTCA
GAGGTGGCGAAACCCGACAGGACTATAAAGATACCAGGCGTTTCCCCCTGGAAGCTCCCTCGTGCGCTCT
CCTGTTCCGACCCTGCCGCTTACCGGATACCTGTCCGCCTTTCTCCCTTCGGGAAGCGTGGCGCTTTCTC
ATAGCTCACGCTGTAGGTATCTCAGTTCGGTGTAGGTCGTTCGCTCCAAGCTGGGCTGTGTGCACGAACC
CCCCGTTCAGCCCGACCGCTGCGCCTTATCCGGTAACTATCGTCTTGAGTCCAACCCGGTAAGACACGAC
TTATCGCCACTGGCAGCAGCCACTGGTAACAGGATTAGCAGAGCGAGGTATGTAGGCGGTGCTACAGAGT
TCTTGAAGTGGTGGCCTAACTACGGCTACACTAGAAGAACAGTATTTGGTATCTGCGCTCTGCTGAAGCC
AGTTACCTTCGGAAAAAGAGTTGGTAGCTCTTGATCCGGCAAACAAACCACCGCTGGTAGCGGTGGTTTT
TTTGTTTGCAAGCAGCAGATTACGCGCAGAAAAAAAGGATCTCAAGAAGATCCTTTGATCTTTTCTACGG
GGTCTGACGCTCAGTGGAACGAAAACTCACGTTAAGGGATTTTGGTCATGAGATTATCAAAAAGGATCTT
CACCTAGATCCTTTTAAATTAAAAATGAAGTTTTAAATCAATCTAAAGTATATATGAGTAAACTTGGTCT
GACAGTTACCAATGCTTAATCAGTGAGGCACCTATCTCAGCGATCTGTCTATTTCGTTCATCCATAGTTG
CCTGACTCCCCGTCGTGTAGATAACTACGATACGGGAGGGCTTACCATCTGGCCCCAGTGCTGCAATGAT
ACCGCGAGAACCACGCTCACCGGCTCCAGATTTATCAGCAATAAACCAGCCAGCCGGAAGGGCCGAGCGC
AGAAGTGGTCCTGCAACTTTATCCGCCTCCATCCAGTCTATTAATTGTTGCCGGGAAGCTAGAGTAAGTA
GTTCGCCAGTTAATAGTTTGCGCAACGTTGTTGCCATTGCTACAGGCATCGTGGTGTCACGCTCGTCGTT
TGGTATGGCTTCATTCAGCTCCGGTTCCCAACGATCAAGGCGAGTTACATGATCCCCCATGTTGTGCAAA
AAAGCGGTTAGCTCCTTCGGTCCTCCGATCGTTGTCAGAAGTAAGTTGGCCGCAGTGTTATCACTCATGG
TTATGGCAGCACTGCATAATTCTCTTACTGTCATGCCATCCGTAAGATGCTTTTCTGTGACTGGTGAGTA
CTCAACCAAGTCATTCTGAGAATAGTGTATGCGGCGACCGAGTTGCTCTTGCCCGGCGTCAATACGGGAT
AATACCGCGCCACATAGCAGAACTTTAAAAGTGCTCATCATTGGAAAACGTTCTTCGGGGCGAAAACTCT
CAAGGATCTTACCGCTGTTGAGATCCAGTTCGATGTAACCCACTCGTGCACCCAACTGATCTTCAGCATC
TTTTACTTTCACCAGCGTTTCTGGGTGAGCAAAAACAGGAAGGCAAAATGCCGCAAAAAAGGGAATAAGG
GCGACACGGAAATGTTGAATACTCATACTCTTCCTTTTTCAATATTATTGAAGCATTTATCAGGGTTATT
GTCTCATGAGCGGATACATATTTGAATGTAGCTCCGAATTTCTCGAGGGCTTGTCGACGACGGCGGTCTC
CGTCGTCAGGATCATGAATTCGACCCGCCTGCCACCATGACCGAGTACAAGCCCACGGTGCGCCTCGCCA
CCCGCGACGACGTCCCCCGGGCCGTACGCACCCTCGCCGCCGCGTTCGCCGACTACCCCGCCACGCGCCA
CACCGTCGACCCGGACCGCCACATCGAGCGGGTCACCGAGCTGCAAGAACTCTTCCTCACGCGCGTCGGG
CTCGACATCGGCAAGGTGTGGGTCGCGGACGACGGCGCCGCGGTGGCGGTCTGGACCACGCCGGAGAGCG
TCGAAGCGGGGGCGGTGTTCGCCGAGATCGGCCCGCGCATGGCCGAGTTGAGCGGTTCCCGGCTGGCCGC
GCAGCAACAGATGGAAGGCCTCCTGGCGCCGCACCGGCCCAAGGAGCCCGCGTGGTTCCTGGCCACCGTC
GGCGTCTCGCCCGACCACCAGGGCAAGGGTCTGGGCAGCGCCGTCGTGCTCCCCGGAGTGGAGGCGGCCG
AGCGCGCCGGGGTGCCCGCCTTCCTGGAGACATCCGCGCCCCGCAACCTCCCCTTCTACGAGCGGCTCGG
CTTCACCGTCACCGCCGACGTCGAGGTGCCCGAAGGACCGCGCACCTGGTGCATGACCCGCAAGCCCGGT
GCCTGATACGCGTGAATTCACTCCTCAGGTGCAGGCTGCCTATCAGAAGGTGGTGGCTGGTGTGGCCAAT
GCCCTGGCTCACAAATACCACTGAGATCTTTTTCCCTCTGCCAAAAATTATGGGGACATCATGAAGCCCC
TTGAGCATCTGACTTCTGGCTAATAAAGGAAATTTATTTTCATTGCAATAGTGTGTTGGAATTTTTTGTG
TCTCTCACTCGGAAGGACATATGGGAGGGCAAATCATTTAAAACATCAGAATGAGTATTTGGTTTAGAGT
TTGGCAACATATGCCCATATGCTGGCTGCCATGAACAAAGGTTGGCTATAAAGAGGTCATCAGTATATGA
AACAGCCCCCTGCTGTCCATTCCTTATTCCATAGAAAAGCCTTGACTTGAGGTTAGATTTTTTTTATATT
TTGTTTTGTGTTATTTTTTTCTTTAACATCCCTAAAATTTTCCTTACATGTTTTACTAGCCAGATTTTTC
CTCCTCTCCTGACTACTCCCAGTCATAGCTGTCCCTCTTCTCTTATGGAGATCCCTCGACCTGCAGCCCA
AGCTTGAATTCTCTAGAATTACCCTGTTATCCCTATGCTTGGTTTACCGAGCTCTTATTGGTTTTCAAAC
TTCATTGACTGTGCCCAACGCGCCTGGGAGCTCACGGGGACAGCCCCCCCCCAAAGCCCCCAGGGATGTA
ATTACGTCCCTCCCCCGCTAGGGGGCAGCAGCGAGCCGCCCGGGGCTCCGCTCCGGTCCGGCGCTCCCCC
CGCATCCCCGAGCCGGCAGCGTGCGGGGACAGCCCGGGCACGGGGAAGGTGGCACGGGATCGCTTTCCTC
TGAACGCTTCTCGCTGCTCTTTGAGCCTGCAGACACCTGGGGGGATACGGGGAAAAAGCTAGGCTGAAAG
ACCGGTTCTTAGAATGACACGCGCCTGGGAGCTCACGGGGACAGCCCCCCCCCAAAGCCCCCAGGGATGT
AATTACGTCCCTCCCCCGCTAGGGGGCAGCAGCGAGCCGCCCGGGGCTCCGCTCCGGTCCGGCGCTCCCC
CCGCATCCCCGAGCCGGCAGCGTGCGGGGACAGCCCGGGCACGGGGAAGGTGGCACGGGATCGCTTTCCT
CTGAACGCTTCTCGCTGCTCTTTGAGCCTGCAGACACCTGGGGGGATACGGGGAAAAAGCTAACTTCTGA
GACGACAACTTTGTATAGAAAAGTTGGCTCCGAATTCGCCCTTGACAGCAGAGATCCAGTTTGGTTAATT
AATTGGCTCCGGTGCCCGTCAGTGGGCAGAGCGCACATCGCCCACAGTCCCCGAGAAGTTGTGGGGAGGG
GTCGGCAATTGAACCGGTGCCTAGAGAAGGTGGCGCGGGGTAAACTGGGAAAGTGATGTCGTGTACTGGC
TCCGCCTTTTTCCCGAGGGTGGGGGAGAACCGTATATAAGTGCAGTAGTCGCCGTGAACGTTCTTTTTCG
CAACGGGTTTGCCGCCAGAACACAGGTAAGTGCCGTGTGTGGTTCCCGCGGGCCTGGCCTCTTTACGGGT
TATGGCCCTTGCGTGCCTTGAATTACTTCCACCTGGCTGCAGTACGTGATTCTTGATCCCGAGCTTCGGG
TTGGAAGTGGGTGGGAGAGTTCGAGGCCTTGCGCTTAAGGAGCCCCTTCGCCTCGTGCTTGAGTTGAGGC
CTGGCCTGGGCGCTGGGGCCGCCGCGTGCGAATCTGGTGGCACCTTCGCGCCTGTCTCGCTGCTTTCGAT
AAGTCTCTAGCCATTTAAAATTTTTGATGACCTGCTGCGACGCTTTTTTTCTGGCAAGATAGTCTTGTAA
ATGCGGGCCAAGATCTGCACACTGGTATTTCGGTTTTTGGGGCCGCGGGCGGCGACGGGGCCCGTGCGTC
CCAGCGCACATGTTCGGCGAGGCGGGGCCTGCGAGCGCGGCCACCGAGAATCGGACGGGGGTAGTCTCAA
GCTGGCCGGCCTGCTCTGGTGCCTGGCCTCGCGCCGCCGTGTATCGCCCCGCCCTGGGCGGCAAGGCTGG
CCCGGTCGGCACCAGTTGCGTGAGCGGAAAGATGGCCGCTTCCCGGCCCTGCTGCAGGGAGCTCAAAATG
GAGGACGCGGCGCTCGGGAGAGCGGGCGGGTGAGTCACCCACACAAAGGAAAAGGGCCTTTCCGTCCTCA
GCCGTCGCTTCATGTGACTCCACGGAGTACCGGGCGCCGTCCAGGCACCTCGATTAGTTCTCGAGCTTTT
GGAGTACGTCGTCTTTAGGTTGGGGGGAGGGGTTTTATGCGATGGAGTTTCCCCACACTGAGTGGGTGGA
GACTGAAGTTAGGCCAGCTTGGCACTTGATGTAATTCTCCTTGGAATTTGCCCTTTTTGAGTTTGGATCT
TGGTTCATTCTCAAGCCTCAGACAGTGGTTCAAAGTTTTTTTCTTCCATTTCAGGTGTCGTGAGAAGGGC
GAATTCGACCCAAGTTTGTACAAAAAAGCAGGCTGGATCCAGGTGCCACCATGGTGAGCGAGCTGATTAA
GGAGAACATGCACATGAAGCTGTACATGGAGGGCACCGTGAACAACCACCACTTCAAGTGCACATCCGAG
GGCGAAGGCAAGCCCTACGAGGGCACCCAGACCATGAGAATCAAGGCGGTCGAGGGCGGCCCTCTCCCCT
TCGCCTTCGACATCCTGGCTACCAGCTTCATGTACGGCAGCAAAACCTTCATCAACCACACCCAGGGCAT
CCCCGACTTCTTTAAGCAGTCCTTCCCCGAGGGCTTCACATGGGAGAGAGTCACCACATACGAAGATGGG
GGCGTGCTGACCGCTACCCAGGACACCAGCCTCCAGGACGGCTGCCTCATCTACAACGTCAAGATCAGAG
GGGTGAACTTCCCATCCAACGGCCCTGTGATGCAGAAGAAAACACTCGGCTGGGAGGCCTCCACCGAGAC
ACTGTACCCCGCTGACGGCGGCCTGGAAGGCAGAGCCGACATGGCCCTGAAGCTCGTGGGCGGGGGCCAC
CTGATCTGCAACCTTAAGACCACATACAGATCCAAGAAACCCGCTAAGAACCTCAAGATGCCCGGCGTCT
ACTATGTGGACAGGAGACTGGAAAGAATCAAGGAGGCCGACAAAGAGACATACGTCGAGCAGCACGAGGT
GGCTGTGGCCAGATACTGCGACCTCCCTAGCAAACTGGGGCACAAACTTAATTGAGAATTCTACCACCCA
GCTTTCTTGTACAAAGTGGTACGTCTCAAGACCAGAGGTCTCTGCTTTCCGCTCCATAAACGACACCTCC
TTGAGAAATAAACGACACCTCCTTGAGAAATAAACGACACCTCCTTGAGAAATAAACGACACCTCCTTGA
GAACAACCAGAAGAGACCTGTGCTTCACTCCTCAGGTGCAGGCTGCCTATCAGAAGGTGGTGGCTGGTGT
GGCCAATGCCCTGGCTCACAAATACCACTGAGATCTTTTTCCCTCTGCCAAAAATTATGGGGACATCATG
AAGCCCCTTGAGCATCTGACTTCTGGCTAATAAAGGAAATTTATTTTCATTGCAATAGTGTGTTGGAATT
TTTTGTGTCTCTCACTCGGAAGGACATATGGGAGGGCAAATCATTTAAAACATCAGAATGAGTATTTGGT
TTAGAGTTTGGCAACATATGCCCATATGCTGGCTGCCATGAACAAAGGTTGGCTATAAAGAGGTCATCAG
TATATGAAACAGCCCCCTGCTGTCCATTCCTTATTCCATAGAAAAGCCTTGACTTGAGGTTAGATTTTTT
TTATATTTTGTTTTGTGTTATTTTTTTCTTTAACATCCCTAAAATTTTCCTTACATGTTTTACTAGCCAG
ATTTTTCCTCCTCTCCTGACTACTCCCAGTCATAGCTGTCCCTCTTCTCTTATGGAGATCCCGAGCGGTG
CGTTTTTATGCTTGTAGTATTGTATAATGTTTTTAAGATCCAAGCTTCTGACCTCTTCTCTTCCTCCCAC
AGGGCCTCGAGACAATTGCATCGATGGTACCAGTGAAAGTCTGCAATGAATTCGAGTTGGCGCGCCTGTC
ATTCTAAATCTCTCTTTCAGCCTAAAGCTTTTTCCCCGTATCCCCCCAGGTGTCTGCAGGCTCAAAGAGC
AGCGAGAAGCGTTCAGAGGAAAGCGATCCCGTGCCACCTTCCCCGTGCCCGGGCTGTCCCCGCACGCTGC
CGGCTCGGGGATGCGGGGGGAGCGCCGGACCGGAGCGGAGCCCCGGGCGGCTCGCTGCTGCCCCCTAGCG
GGGGAGGGACGTAATTACATCCCTGGGGGCTTTGGGAGGGGGCTGTCCCCGTGAGCTCCCAGGCGCGCCT
GTCATTCTAAATCTCTCTTTCAGCCTAAAGCTTTTTCCCCGTATCCCCCCAGGTGTCTGCAGGCTCAAAG
AGCAGCGAGAAGCGTTCAGAGGAAAGCGATCCCGTGCCACCTTCCCCGTGCCCGGGCTGTCCCCGCACGC
TGCCGGCTCGGGGATGCGGGGGGAGCGCCGGACCGGAGCGGAGCCCCGGGCGGCTCGCTGCTGCCCCCTA
GCGGGGGAGGGACGTAATTACATCCCTGGGGGCTTTGGGGGGGGGCTGTCCCCGTGAGCTCCCAGGCGCG
CCAACTCGGTACCGTATCGATGTCGACGTTAACGCTAGTGATATCAACTTTGTATAGAAAAGTTGGCTCC
GAATTCGCCCTTGACAGCAGAGATCCAGTTTGGTTAATTAATTGGCTCCGGTGCCCGTCAGTGGGCAGAG
CGCACATCGCCCACAGTCCCCGAGAAGTTGTGGGGAGGGGTCGGCAATTGAACCGGTGCCTAGAGAAGGT
GGCGCGGGGTAAACTGGGAAAGTGATGTCGTGTACTGGCTCCGCCTTTTTCCCGAGGGTGGGGGAGAACC
GTATATAAGTGCAGTAGTCGCCGTGAACGTTCTTTTTCGCAACGGGTTTGCCGCCAGAACACAGGTAAGT
GCCGTGTGTGGTTCCCGCGGGCCTGGCCTCTTTACGGGTTATGGCCCTTGCGTGCCTTGAATTACTTCCA
CCTGGCTGCAGTACGTGATTCTTGATCCCGAGCTTCGGGTTGGAAGTGGGTGGGAGAGTTCGAGGCCTTG
CGCTTAAGGAGCCCCTTCGCCTCGTGCTTGAGTTGAGGCCTGGCCTGGGCGCTGGGGCCGCCGCGTGCGA
ATCTGGTGGCACCTTCGCGCCTGTCTCGCTGCTTTCGATAAGTCTCTAGCCATTTAAAATTTTTGATGAC
CTGCTGCGACGCTTTTTTTCTGGCAAGATAGTCTTGTAAATGCGGGCCAAGATCTGCACACTGGTATTTC
GGTTTTTGGGGCCGCGGGCGGCGACGGGGCCCGTGCGTCCCAGCGCACATGTTCGGCGAGGCGGGGCCTG
CGAGCGCGGCCACCGAGAATCGGACGGGGGTAGTCTCAAGCTGGCCGGCCTGCTCTGGTGCCTGGCCTCG
CGCCGCCGTGTATCGCCCCGCCCTGGGCGGCAAGGCTGGCCCGGTCGGCACCAGTTGCGTGAGCGGAAAG
ATGGCCGCTTCCCGGCCCTGCTGCAGGGAGCTCAAAATGGAGGACGCGGCGCTCGGGAGAGCGGGCGGGT
GAGTCACCCACACAAAGGAAAAGGGCCTTTCCGTCCTCAGCCGTCGCTTCATGTGACTCCACGGAGTACC
GGGCGCCGTCCAGGCACCTCGATTAGTTCTCGAGCTTTTGGAGTACGTCGTCTTTAGGTTGGGGGGAGGG
GTTTTATGCGATGGAGTTTCCCCACACTGAGTGGGTGGAGACTGAAGTTAGGCCAGCTTGGCACTTGATG
TAATTCTCCTTGGAATTTGCCCTTTTTGAGTTTGGATCTTGGTTCATTCTCAAGCCTCAGACAGTGGTTC
AAAGTTTTTTTCTTCCATTTCAGGTGTCGTGAGAAGGGCGAATTCGACCCAAGTTTGTACAAAAAAGCAG
GCTCGCCACCATGGTGAGCAAGGGCGAGGAGCTGTTCACCGGGGTGGTGCCCATCCTGGTCGAGCTGGAC
GGCGACGTAAACGGCCACAAGTTCAGCGTGAGGGGCGAGGGCGAGGGCGATGCCACCAACGGCAAGCTGA
CCCTGAAGTTCATCTGCACCACCGGCAAGCTGCCCGTGCCCTGGCCCACCCTCGTGACCACCCTGAGCCA
CGGCGTGCAGTGCTTCGCCCGCTACCCCGACCACATGAAGCAGCACGACTTCTTCAAGTCCGCCATGCCC
GAAGGCTACGTCCAGGAGCGCACCATCTTCTTCAAGGACGACGGCACCTACAAGACCCGCGCCGAGGTGA
AGTTCGAGGGCGACACCCTAGTGAACCGCATCGAGCTGAAGGGCGTCGACTTCAAGGAGGACGGCAACAT
CCTGGGGCACAAGCTGGAGTACAACTTCAACAGCCACAACATCTATATCATGGCCGTCAAGCAGAAGAAC
GGCATCAAGGTGAACTTCAAGATCCGCCACAACGTGGAGGACGGCAGCGTGCAGCTCGCCGACCACTACC
AGCAGAACACCCCCATCGGCGACGGCCCCGTGCTGCTGCCCGACAGCCACTACCTGAGCACCCAGTCCGT
GCTGAGCAAAGACCCCAACGAGAAGCGCGATCACATGGTCCTGCTGGAGTTCCGCACCGCCGCCGGGATC
ACTCTCGGCATGGACGAGCTGTACAAGTAATACCACCCAGCTTTCTTGTACAAAGTGGTACGCGTGAATT
CACTCCTCAGGTGCAGGCTGCCTATCAGAAGGTGGTGGCTGGTGTGGCCAATGCCCTGGCTCACAAATAC
CACTGAGATCTTTTTCCCTCTGCCAAAAATTATGGGGACATCATGAAGCCCCTTGAGCATCTGACTTCTG
GCTAATAAAGGAAATTTATTTTCATTGCAATAGTGTGTTGGAATTTTTTGTGTCTCTCACTCGGAAGGAC
ATATGGGAGGGCAAATCATTTAAAACATCAGAATGAGTATTTGGTTTAGAGTTTGGCAACATATGCCCAT
ATGCTGGCTGCCATGAACAAAGGTTGGCTATAAAGAGGTCATCAGTATATGAAACAGCCCCCTGCTGTCC
ATTCCTTATTCCATAGAAAAGCCTTGACTTGAGGTTAGATTTTTTTTATATTTTGTTTTGTGTTATTTTT
TTCTTTAACATCCCTAAAATTTTCCTTACATGTTTTACTAGCCAGATTTTTCCTCCTCTCCTGACTACTC
CCAGTCATAGCTGTCCCTCTTCTCTTATGGAGATCCCTCGACCTGCAGCCCAAGCTTGGCGTAATCATGG
TCATAGCTGTTTCCTGTGTGAAATTGTTATCCGCTCACAATTCCACACAACATACGAGCCGGAAGCATAA
AGTGTAAAGCCTGGGGTGCCTAATGAGTGAGCTAACTCACATTAATTGCGTTGCGCTCACTGCCCGCTTT
CCAGTCGGGAAACCTGTCGTGCCAGCGGATCGACAGTACTAAGCTTGGTCTAATACCCAATCTCTCGTCT
TATCCAGATGTTTTATACGCCTCTGGCCCGTGTCTCAAAATCTCTGATGTTACATTGCACAAGATAAAAT
AATATCATCATGAACAATAAAACTGTCTGCTTACATAAACAGTAATACAAGGGGTGTTATGAGCCATATT
CAACGGGAAACGTCGAGGCCGCGATTAAATTCCAACATGGATGCTGATTTATATGGGTATAAATGGGCTC
GCGATAATGTCGGGCAATCAGGTGCGACAATCTATCGCTTGTATGGGAAGCCCGATGCGCCAGAGTTGTT
TCTGAAACATGGCAAAGGTAGCGTTGCCAATGATGTTACAGATGAGATGGTCAGACTAAACTGGCTGACG
GAATTTATGCCTCTTCCGACCATCAAGCATTTTATCCGTACTCCTGATGATGCATGGTTACTCACCACTG
CGATCCCCGGAAAAACAGCATTCCAGGTATTAGAAGAATATCCTGATTCAGGTGAAAATATTGTTGATGC
GCTGGCAGTGTTCCTGCGCCGGTTGCATTCGATTCCTGTTTGTAATTGTCCTTTTAACAGCGATCGCGTA
TTTCGTCTCGCTCAGGCGCAATCACGAATGAATAACGGTTTGGTTGATGCGAGTGATTTTGATGACGAGC
GTAATGGCTGGCCTGTTGAACAAGTCTGGAAAGAAATGCATAAACTTTTGCCATTCTCACCGGATTCAGT
CGTCACTCATGGTGATTTCTCACTTGATAACCTTATTTTTGACGAGGGGAAATTAATAGGTTGTATTGAT
GTTGGACGAGTCGGAATCGCAGACCGATACCAGGATCTTGCCATCCTATGGAACTGCCTCGGTGAGTTTT
CTCCTTCATTACAGAAACGGCTTTTTCAAAAATATGGTATTGATAATCCTGATATGAATAAATTGCAGTT
TCATTTGATGCTCGATGAGTTTTTCTAATCAGAATTGGTTAATTGGTTGTAACACTGGCAGAGCATTACG
CTGACTTGACGGGACGGCGCAAGCTCATGACCAAAATCCCTTAACGTGAGTTACGCGTCGTTCCACTGAG
CGTCAGAGGTATCACTAGTATTACAGAGGTAAGTTATAACAGTCGCCTAACCC
Features (pLannotate 1.2.2; 28 found; start..end, strand, type, name):
     87..675     -  rep_origin     ori: high-copy-number ColE1/pMB1/pBR322/pUC origin of replication
    846..1706    -  CDS            AmpR: β-lactamase; bla; confers resistance to ampicillin, carbenicillin, and related antibiotics
   1707..1778    -  promoter       AmpR promoter: bla
   1857..2456    +  CDS            PuroR: puromycin N-acetyltransferase; pac from Streptomyces alboniger; confers resistance to puromycin
   2461..2541    +  CDS            HBB (fragment): HBB_PONPY - Experimental evidence at transcript level: Swiss-Prot protein existence level 2. Involved in oxygen transport from the lung to the various peripheral tissues. From Pongo pygmaeus (Bornean orangutan).
   2612..2667    +  polyA_signal   β-globin poly(A) signal: rabbit β-globin polyadenylation signal (Gil and Proudfoot, 1987)
   3646..3666    +  protein_bind   attB4: mutant version of attB; core recombination site for the Gateway® BP reaction BP Clonase™
   3734..3945    +  promoter       EF-1α core promoter: core promoter for human elongation factor EF-1α
   3946..4884    +  intron         EF-1α intron A: intron upstream of the start codon of human EF-1α
   4911..4931    +  protein_bind   attB1: mutant version of attB; core recombination site for the Gateway® BP reaction BP Clonase™
   4951..5646    +  CDS            mKate2: mKate2 is a basic (constitutively fluorescent) red fluorescent protein published in 2009, derived from Entacmaea quadricolor. It is reported to be a rapidly-maturing monomer with moderate acid sensitivity.
   5666..5690    -  protein_bind   attB2: mutant version of attB; recombination site for the Gateway® BP reaction BP Clonase™
   5834..5908    +  CDS            HBB (fragment): HBB_PONPY - Experimental evidence at transcript level: Swiss-Prot protein existence level 2. Involved in oxygen transport from the lung to the various peripheral tissues. From Pongo pygmaeus (Bornean orangutan).
   5979..6034    +  polyA_signal   β-globin poly(A) signal: rabbit β-globin polyadenylation signal (Gil and Proudfoot, 1987)
   6418..6443    +  misc_feature   SA: splice acceptor site
   7115..7135    +  protein_bind   attB4: mutant version of attB; core recombination site for the Gateway® BP reaction BP Clonase™
   7203..7414    +  promoter       EF-1α core promoter: core promoter for human elongation factor EF-1α
   7415..8353    +  intron         EF-1α intron A: intron upstream of the start codon of human EF-1α
   8380..8400    +  protein_bind   attB1: mutant version of attB; core recombination site for the Gateway® BP reaction BP Clonase™
   8411..9127    +  CDS            EBFP2: EBFP2 is a basic (constitutively fluorescent) blue fluorescent protein published in 2007, derived from Aequorea victoria. It is reported to be a rapidly-maturing monomer with moderate acid sensitivity.
   9135..9159    -  protein_bind   attB2: mutant version of attB; recombination site for the Gateway® BP reaction BP Clonase™
   9163..9243    +  CDS            HBB (fragment): HBB_PONPY - Experimental evidence at transcript level: Swiss-Prot protein existence level 2. Involved in oxygen transport from the lung to the various peripheral tissues. From Pongo pygmaeus (Bornean orangutan).
   9314..9369    +  polyA_signal   β-globin poly(A) signal: rabbit β-globin polyadenylation signal (Gil and Proudfoot, 1987)
   9752..9774    -  protein_bind   lac operator (fragment): The lac repressor binds to the lac operator to inhibit transcription in E. coli. This inhibition can be relieved by adding lactose or isopropyl-β-D-thiogalactopyranoside (IPTG). lac repressor encoded by lacI
   9778..9808    -  promoter       lac promoter: promoter for the E. coli lac operon
   9823..9844    -  protein_bind   CAP binding site: CAP binding activates transcription in the presence of cAMP. E. coli catabolite activator protein
   9857..9896    -  CDS            lacI (fragment): lac repressor; lacI; The lac repressor binds to the lac operator to inhibit transcription in E. coli. This inhibition can be relieved by adding lactose or isopropyl-β-D-thiogalactopyranoside (IPTG).
  10069..10878   +  CDS            KanR: aminoglycoside phosphotransferase; aph(3')-Ia; confers resistance to kanamycin in bacteria or G418 (Geneticin®) in eukaryotes
