[The description below was written by a language model from this plasmid's Addgene catalogue record and pLannotate feature annotations shown in this document.]
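Description:
LSB-hsa-miR-513c-5p is a mammalian expression, synthetic-biology plasmid of about 11 kb built on the Low Sensor Backbone (LSB) and designed to report the activity of the human microRNA miR-513c-5p by fluorescence. It replicates in E. coli from a high-copy ColE1/pUC-type origin and carries both an ampicillin resistance gene (β-lactamase) and a kanamycin resistance gene (aph(3')-Ia), matching the dual ampicillin/kanamycin selection listed in the record. A puromycin N-acetyltransferase coding sequence followed by a rabbit β-globin polyadenylation signal is also present for selection in mammalian cells, although no promoter for it is annotated in the feature table.

The payload consists of two parallel transcription units. Each uses the human EF-1α core promoter with its intron A, is flanked by Gateway attB4, attB1 and attB2 recombination scars, and ends in a β-globin 3' region with poly(A) signal. One unit expresses the red fluorescent protein mKate2 and, according to the catalogue entry, carries the hsa-miR-513c-5p target in its 3' UTR. This target site is not itself annotated, but would lie in the gap between the mKate2 cassette and its terminator. The other unit expresses the blue protein EBFP2 without a target and serves as an internal reference for delivery and expression. When miR-513c-5p is active in a transfected cell, mKate2 is repressed relative to EBFP2, so the red-to-blue ratio gives a readout of miRNA activity.

The depositor notes that the repeated poly(A) elements make the plasmid inherently unstable. Small insertions flanking the puromycin coding region also differ between the deposited sequence and the physical plasmid, without affecting puromycin selection.
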