Addgene plasmid #103596: LSB-hsa-miR-513c-5p
Purpose: Used to sense miRNA activity using fluorescence based tools. hsa-miR-513c-5p target in 3' UTR of of mKate. miRNA activity can be measured by the repression of mKate2 relative to EBFP2 fluorescent proteins . Plasmid is inherently unstable; please see Depositor Comments
Depositing lab: Ron Weiss. Depositing organization: Massachusetts Institute of Technology. Publication: A mixed antagonistic/synergistic miRNA repression model enables accurate predictions of multi-input miRNA sensor activity. Gam JJ, Babb J, Weiss R. Nat Commun. 2018 Jun 22;9(1):2430. doi: 10.1038/s41467-018-04575-0. PubMed 29934631.
Backbone
  Vector backbone: Low Sensor Backbone (LSB)
  Vector type: Mammalian Expression, Synthetic Biology
Growth in bacteria
  Bacterial resistance: Ampicillin and Kanamycin, 100 & 50 μg/mL
  Growth temperature: 30°C
  Growth strain: NEB Stable
  Copy number: High Copy
Gene/Insert
  Gene/Insert name: hsa-miR-513c-5p target
  Species: H. sapiens (human)
  Entrez Gene: MIR513C (a.k.a. MIRN513C, hsa-mir-513c)
  Promoter: EF-1a
  Cloning method: Gibson Cloning
Terms and licenses: Academic/Nonprofit Terms; Industry Terms: Not Available to Industry
Depositor comments: Please note that this plasmid is inherently unstable due to a repeating poly A element. We recommend performing a diagnostic digest on multiple colonies upon receipt. The depositors would like to note the presence of several discrepancies between the depositor sequence and physical plasmid sequence. In particular, the sequences upstream and downstream of the puromycin coding region have 10 bp insertions which do not affect the ability to perform puromycin selection. The sequences for those regions within the physical plasmids are as follows: Upstream of Puro: GAATTCGACCGCCTGTCTCAAGGTGCCACC; Downstream of Puro: GCTTTGAGACTACGCGTGAATTCACTCCTC. Please contact if you are interested in this plasmid prior to placing an order.
How to cite: LSB-hsa-miR-513c-5p was a gift from Ron Weiss (Addgene plasmid # 103596 ; http://n2t.net/addgene:103596 ; RRID:Addgene_103596)
