>Addgene plasmid #103596 | LSB-hsa-miR-513c-5p | depositor partial sequence | sequence record 196241 | hsa-miR-513c-5p target
ATAAACGACACCTCCTTGAGAA
